>Addgene plasmid #51269 | pCAG-loxPSTOPloxP-ZsGreen | addgene full sequence | sequence record 496207 | Addgene Long Read Sequencing Result
TTTACACTTTATGCTTCCGGCTCGTATGTTGTGTGGAATTGTGAGCGGATAACAATTTCACACAGGAAAC
AGCTATGACCATGAGGCGCGCCGGATTCGACATTGATTATTGACTAGTTATTAATAGTAATCAATTACGG
GGTCATTAGTTCATAGCCCATATATGGAGTTCCGCGTTACATAACTTACGGTAAATGGCCCGCCTGGCTG
ACCGCCCAACGACCCCCGCCCATTGACGTCAATAATGACGTATGTTCCCATAGTAACGCCAATAGGGACT
TTCCATTGACGTCAATGGGTGGAGTATTTACGGTAAACTGCCCACTTGGCAGTACATCAAGTGTATCATA
TGCCAAGTACGCCCCCTATTGACGTCAATGACGGTAAATGGCCCGCCTGGCATTATGCCCAGTACATGAC
CTTATGGGACTTTCCTACTTGGCAGTACATCTACGTATTAGTCATCGCTATTACCATGGTCGAGGTGAGC
CCCACGTTCTGCTTCACTCTCCCCATCTCCCCCCCCTCCCCACCCCCAATTTTGTATTTATTTATTTTTT
AATTATTTTGTGCAGCGATGGGGGCGGGGGGGGGGGGGGGGCGCGCGCCAGGCGGGGCGGGGCGGGGCGA
GGGGCGGGGCGGGGCGAGGCGGAGAGGTGCGGCGGCAGCCAATCAGAGCGGCGCGCTCCGAAAGTTTCCT
TTTATGGCGAGGCGGCGGCGGCGGCGGCCCTATAAAAAGCGAAGCGCGCGGCGGGCGGGAGTCGCTGCGC
GCTGCCTTCGCCCCGTGCCCCGCTCCGCCGCCGCCTCGCGCCGCCCGCCCCGGCTCTGACTGACCGCGTT
ACTCCCACAGGTGAGCGGGCGGGACGGCCCTTCTCCTCCGGGCTGTAATTAGCGCTTGGTTTAATGACGG
CTTGTTTCTTTTCTGTGGCTGCGTGAAAGCCTTGAGGGGCTCCGGGAGGGCCCTTTGTGCGGGGGGAGCG
GCTCGGGGGGTGCGTGCGTGTGTGTGTGCGTGGGGAGCGCCGCGTGCGGCTCCGCGCTGCCCGGCGGCTG
TGAGCGCTGCGGGCGCGGCGCGGGGCTTTGTGCGCTCCGCAGTGTGCGCGAGGGGAGCGCGGCCGGGGGC
GGTGCCCCGCGGTGCGGGGGGGGCTGCGAGGGGAACAAAGGCTGCGTGCGGGGTGTGTGCGTGGGGGGGT
GAGCAGGGGGTGTGGGCGCGTCGGTCGGGCTGCAACCCCCCCTGCACCCCCCTCCCCGAGTTGCTGAGCA
CGGCCCGGCTTCGGGTGCGGGGCTCCGTACGGGGCGTGGCGCGGGGCTCGCCGTGCCGGGCGGGGGGTGG
CGGCAGGTGGGGGTGCCGGGCGGGGCGGGGCCGCCTCGGGCCGGGGAGGGCTCGGGGGAGGGGCGCGGCG
GCCCCCGGAGCGCCGGCGGCTGTCGAGGCGCGGCGAGCCGCAGCCATTGCCTTTTATGGTAATCGTGCGA
GAGGGCGCAGGGACTTCCTTTGTCCCAAATCTGTGCGGAGCCGAAATCTGGGAGGCGCCGCCGCACCCCC
TCTAGCGGGCGCGGGGCGAAGCGGTGCGGCGCCGGCAGGAAGGAAATGGGCGGGGAGGGCCTTCGTGCGT
CGCCGCGCCGCCGTCCCCTTCTCCCTCTCCAGCCTCGGGGCTGTCCGCGGGGGGACGGCTGCCTTCGGGG
GGGACGGGGCAGGGCGGGGTTCGGCTTCTGGCGTGTGACCGGCGGCTCTAGAGCCTCTGCTAACCATGTT
CATGCCTTCTTCTTTTTCCTACAGATCCTTAATTAATAATACGACTCACTATAGGGGGTCGACCCGCCAC
CAATCATTTAAATATAACTTCGTATAATGTATGCTATACGAAGTTATTCGCGATGAATAAATGAAAGCTT
GCAGATCTGCGACTCTAGAGGATCTGCGACTCTAGAGGATCATAATCAGCCATACCACATTTGTAGAGGT
TTTACTTGCTTTAAAAAACCTCCCACACCTCCCCCTGAACCTGAAACATAAAATGAATGCAATTGTTGTT
GTTAACTTGTTTATTGCAGCTTATAATGGTTACAAATAAAGCAATAGCATCACAAATTTCACAAATAAAG
CATTTTTTTCACTGCATTCTAGTTGTGGTTTGTCCAAACTCATCAATGTATCTTATCATGTCTGGATCTG
CGACTCTAGAGGATCATAATCAGCCATACCACATTTGTAGAGGTTTTACTTGCTTTAAAAAACCTCCCAC
ACCTCCCCCTGAACCTGAAACATAAAATGAATGCAATTGTTGTTGTTAACTTGTTTATTGCAGCTTATAA
TGGTTACAAATAAAGCAATAGCATCACAAATTTCACAAATAAAGCATTTTTTTCACTGCATTCTAGTTGT
GGTTTGTCCAAACTCATCAATGTATCTTATCATGTCTGGATCTGCGACTCTAGAGGATCATAATCAGCCA
TACCACATTTGTAGAGGTTTTACTTGCTTTAAAAAACCTCCCACACCTCCCCCTGAACCTGAAACATAAA
ATGAATGCAATTGTTGTTGTTAACTTGTTTATTGCAGCTTATAATGGTTACAAATAAAGCAATAGCATCA
CAAATTTCACAAATAAAGCATTTTTTTCACTGCATTCTAGTTGTGGTTTGTCCAAACTCATCAATGTATC
TTATCATGTCTGGATCCCCATCAAGCTGATCCGGAACCCTTAATATAACTTCGTATAATGTATGCTATAC
GAAGTTATTAGGTCCCTCGACCTGCAGCCCAAGCTAGATCGAATTCGGCCGGCCGATATCGGCGCGCCGC
CACCATGGCCCAGTCCAAGCACGGCCTGACCAAGGAGATGACCATGAAGTACCGCATGGAGGGCTGCGTG
GACGGCCACAAGTTCGTGATCACCGGCGAGGGCATCGGCTACCCCTTCAAGGGCAAGCAGGCCATCAACC
TGTGCGTGGTGGAGGGCGGCCCCTTGCCCTTCGCCGAGGACATCTTGTCCGCCGCCTTCATGTACGGCAA
CCGCGTGTTCACCGAGTACCCCCAGGACATCGTCGACTACTTCAAGAACTCCTGCCCCGCCGGCTACACC
TGGGACCGCTCCTTCCTGTTCGAGGACGGCGCCGTGTGCATCTGCAACGCCGACATCACCGTGAGCGTGG
AGGAGAACTGCATGTACCACGAGTCCAAGTTCTACGGCGTGAACTTCCCCGCCGACGGCCCCGTGATGAA
GAAGATGACCGACAACTGGGAGCCCTCCTGCGAGAAGATCATCCCCGTGCCCAAGCAGGGCATCTTGAAG
GGCGACGTGAGCATGTACCTGCTGCTGAAGGACGGTGGCCGCTTGCGCTGCCAGTTCGACACCGTGTACA
AGGCCAAGTCCGTGCCCCGCAAGATGCCCGACTGGCACTTCATCCAGCACAAGCTGACCCGCGAGGACCG
CAGCGACGCCAAGAACCAGAAGTGGCACCTGACCGAGCACGCCATCGCCTCCGGCTCCGCCTTGCCCTGA
GTCAGAGCTCGCTGATCAGCCTCGACTGTGCCTTCTAGTTGCCAGCCATCTGTTGTTTGCCCCTCCCCCG
TGCCTTCCTTGACCCTGGAAGGTGCCACTCCCACTGTCCTTTCCTAATAAAATGAGGAAATTGCATCGCA
TTGTCTGAGTAGGTGTCATTCTATTCTGGGGGGTGGGGTGGGGCAGGACAGCAAGGGGGAGGATTGGGAA
GACAATAGCAGGCATGCTGGGGATGCGGTGGGCTCTATGGCTTCTGAGGCGGAAAGAACCAGCTGGGGCT
CGAGATCCACTAGTTCTAGCCTCGAGGCTAGAGCGGCCGCCACTGGCCGTCGTTTTACAACGTCGTGACT
GGGAAAACCCTGGCGTTACCCAACTTAATCGCCTTGCAGCACATCCCCCTTTCGCCAGCTGGCGTAATAG
CGAAGAGGCCCGCACCGATCGCCCTTCCCAACAGTTGCGCAGCCTGAATGGCGAATGGAAATTGTAAGCG
TTAATATTTTGTTAAAATTCGCGTTAAATTTTTGTTAAATCAGCTCATTTTTTAACCAATAGGCCGAAAT
CGGCAAAATCCCTTATAAATCAAAAGAATAGACCGAGATAGGGT
[37 nt withheld, positions 4105-4141]
AAAGAACGTGGACTCCAACGTCAAAGG
[49 nt withheld, positions 4169-4217]
T
[91 nt withheld, positions 4219-4309]
G
[124 nt withheld, positions 4311-4434]
CAGGTGGCACTTTTCGGGGAAATGTGCGCGGAACCCCTATTTGTTTATTTTTCTAAATACATTCAAATAT
GTATCCGCTCATGAGACAATAACCCTGATAAATGCTTCAATAATATTGAAAAAGGAAGAGTATGAGTATT
CAACATTTCCGTGTCGCCCTTATTCCCTTTTTTGCGGCATTTTGCCTTCCTGTTTTTGCTCACCCAGAAA
CGCTGGTGAAAGTAAAAGATGCTGAAGATCAGTTGGGTGCACGAGTGGGTTACATCGAACTGGATCTCAA
CAGCGGTAAGATCCTTGAGAGTTTTCGCCCCGAAGAACGTTTTCCAATGATGAGCACTTTTAAAGTTCTG
CTATGTGGCGCGGTATTATCCCGTATTGACGCCGGGCAAGAGCAACTCGGTCGCCGCATACACTATTCTC
AGAATGACTTGGTTGAGTACTCACCAGTCACAGAAAAGCATCTTACGGATGGCATGACAGTAAGAGAATT
ATGCAGTGCTGCCATAACCATGAGTGATAACACTGCGGCCAACTTACTTCTGACAACGATCGGAGGACCG
AAGGAGCTAACCGCTTTTTTGCACAACATGGGGGATCATGTAACTCGCCTTGATCGTTGGGAACCGGAGC
TGAATGAAGCCATACCAAACGACGAGCGTGACACCACGATGCCTGTAGCAATGGCAACAACGTTGCGCAA
ACTATTAACTGGCGAACTACTTACTCTAGCTTCCCGGCAACAATTAATAGACTGGATGGAGGCGGATAAA
GTTGCAGGACCACTTCTGCGCTCGGCCCTTCCGGCTGGCTGGTTTATTGCTGATAAATCTGGAGCCGGTG
AGCGTGGGTCTCGCGGTATCATTGCAGCACTGGGGCCAGATGGTAAGCCCTCCCGTATCGTAGTTATCTA
CACGACGGGGAGTCAGGCAACTATGGATGAACGAAATAGACAGATCGCTGAGATAGGTGCCTCACTGATT
AAGCATTGGTAACTGTCAGACCAAGTTTACTCATATATACTTTAGATTGATTTAAAACTTCATTTTTAAT
TTAAAAGGATCTAGGTGAAGATCCTTTTTGATAATCTCATGACCAAAATCCCTTAACGTGAGTTTTCGTT
CCACTGAGCGTCAGACCCCGTAGAAAAGATCAAAGGATCTTCTTGAGATCCTTTTTTTCTGCGCGTAATC
TGCTGCTTGCAAACAAAAAAACCACCGCTACCAGCGGTGGTTTGTTTGCCGGATCAAGAGCTACCAACTC
TTTTTCCGAAGGTAACTGGCTTCAGCAGAGCGCAGATACCAAATACTGTTCTTCTAGTGTAGCCGTAGTT
AGGCCACCACTTCAAGAACTCTGTAGCACCGCCTACATACCTCGCTCTGCTAATCCTGTTACCAGTGGCT
GCTGCCAGTGGCGATAAGTCGTGTCTTACCGGGTTGGACTCAAGACGATAGTTACCGGATAAGGCGCAGC
GGTCGGGCTGAACGGGGGGTTCGTGCACACAGCCCAGCTTGGAGCGAACGACCTACACCGAACTGAGATA
CCTACAGCGTGAGCTATGAGAAAGCGCCACGCTTCCCGAAGGGAGAAAGGCGGACAGGTATCCGGTAAGC
GGCAGGGTCGGAACAGGAGAGCGCACGAGGGAGCTTCCAGGGGGAAACGCCTGGTATCTTTATAGTCCTG
TCGGGTTTCGCCACCTCTGACTTGAGCGTCGATTTTTGTGATGCTCGTCAGGGGGGCGGAGCCTATGGAA
AAACGCCAGCAACGCGGCCTTTTTACGGTTCCTGGCCTTTTGCTGGCCTTTTGCTCACATGTTCTTTCCT
GCGTTATCCCCTGATTCTGTGGATAACCGTATTACCGCCTTTGAGTGAGCTGATACCGCTCGCCGCAGCC
GAACGACCGAGCGCAGCGAGTCAGTGAGCGAGGAAGCGGAAGAGCGCCCAATACGCAAACCGCCTCTCCC
CGCGCGTTGGCCGATTCATTAATGCAGCTGGCACGACAGGTTTCCCGACTGGAAAGCGGGCAGTGAGCGC
AACGCAATTAATGTGAGTTAGCTCACTCATTAGGCACCCCAGGC
Features (pLannotate 1.2.2; 24 found; start..end, strand, type, name):
      1..31      +  promoter       lac promoter: promoter for the E. coli lac operon
     39..55      +  protein_bind   lac operator: The lac repressor binds to the lac operator to inhibit transcription in E. coli. This inhibition can be relieved by adding lactose or isopropyl-β-D-thiogalactopyranoside (IPTG). lac repressor encoded by lacI
     99..478     +  enhancer       CMV enhancer: human cytomegalovirus immediate early enhancer
    480..757     +  promoter       chicken β-actin promoter: No description available
    758..1774    +  intron         chimeric intron: chimera between introns from chicken β-actin and rabbit β-globin
   1787..1805    +  promoter       T7 promoter: promoter for bacteriophage T7 RNA polymerase
   1834..1867    -  protein_bind   loxP: Cre-mediated recombination occurs in the 8-bp core sequence (GCATACAT). Cre recombinase
   1928..2011    +  CDS            large T antigen (fragment): large T antigen from SV40 (simian virus 40)
   2034..2168    +  polyA_signal   SV40 poly(A) signal: SV40 polyadenylation signal
   2182..2265    +  CDS            large T antigen (fragment): large T antigen from SV40 (simian virus 40)
   2288..2422    +  polyA_signal   SV40 poly(A) signal: SV40 polyadenylation signal
   2436..2519    +  CDS            large T antigen (fragment): large T antigen from SV40 (simian virus 40)
   2542..2676    +  polyA_signal   SV40 poly(A) signal: SV40 polyadenylation signal
   2705..2738    -  protein_bind   loxP: Cre-mediated recombination occurs in the 8-bp core sequence (GCATACAT). Cre recombinase
   2805..3500    +  CDS            ZsGreen1: Zoanthus green fluorescent protein mammalian codon-optimized
   3526..3750    +  polyA_signal   bGH poly(A) signal: bovine growth hormone polyadenylation signal
   3754..3775    +  promoter       SV40 promoter (fragment): SV40 enhancer and early promoter
   3821..3975    +  CDS            lacZα (fragment): LacZα fragment of β-galactosidase; lacZ fragment
   4006..4434    -  rep_origin     f1 ori (sequence partly withheld): f1 bacteriophage origin of replication; arrow indicates direction of (+) strand synthesis
   4461..4565    +  promoter       AmpR promoter: bla
   4566..5426    +  CDS            AmpR: β-lactamase; bla; confers resistance to ampicillin, carbenicillin, and related antibiotics
   5597..6185    +  rep_origin     ori: high-copy-number ColE1/pMB1/pBR322/pUC origin of replication
   6368..6460    +  CDS            lacI (fragment): lac repressor; lacI; The lac repressor binds to the lac operator to inhibit transcription in E. coli. This inhibition can be relieved by adding lactose or isopropyl-β-D-thiogalactopyranoside (IPTG).
   6473..6494    +  protein_bind   CAP binding site: CAP binding activates transcription in the presence of cAMP. E. coli catabolite activator protein
