>Addgene plasmid #51269 | pCAG-loxPSTOPloxP-ZsGreen Sequencing Result | analyzer sequence | sequence record 457350
CTTGGTCTGACAGTTACCAATGCTTAATCAGTGAGGCACCTATCTCAGCGATCTGTCTATTTCGTTCATC
CATAGTTGCCTGACTCCCCGTCGTGTAGATAACTACGATACGGGAGGGCTTACCATCTGGCCCCAGTGCT
GCAATGATACCGCGAGACCCACGCTCACCGGCTCCAGATTTATCAGCAATAAACCAGCCAGCCGGAAGGG
CCGAGCGCAGAAGTGGTCCTGCAACTTTATCCGCCTCCATCCAGTCTATTAATTGTTGCCGGGAAGCTAG
AGTAAGTAGTTCGCCAGTTAATAGTTTGCGCAACGTTGTTGCCATTGCTACAGGCATCGTGGTGTCACGC
TCGTCGTTTGGTATGGCTTCATTCAGCTCCGGTTCCCAACGATCAAGGCGAGTTACATGATCCCCCATGT
TGTGCAAAAAAGCGGTTAGCTCCTTCGGTCCTCCGATCGTTGTCAGAAGTAAGTTGGCCGCAGTGTTATC
ACTCATGGTTATGGCAGCACTGCATAATTCTCTTACTGTCATGCCATCCGTAAGATGCTTTTCTGTGACT
GGTGAGTACTCAACCAAGTCATTCTGAGAATAGTGTATGCGGCGACCGAGTTGCTCTTGCCCGGCGTCAA
TACGGGATAATACCGCGCCACATAGCAGAACTTTAAAAGTGCTCATCATTGGAAAACGTTCTTCGGGGCG
AAAACTCTCAAGGATCTTACCGCTGTTGAGATCCAGTTCGATGTAACCCACTCGTGCACCCAACTGATCT
TCAGCATCTTTTACTTTCACCAGCGTTTCTGGGTGAGCAAAAACAGGAAGGCAAAATGCCGCAAAAAAGG
GAATAAGGGCGACACGGAAATGTTGAATACTCATACTCTTCCTTTTTCAATATTATTGAAGCATTTATCA
GGGTTATTGTCTCATGAGCGGATACATATTTGAATGTATTTAGAAAAATAAACAAATAGGGGTTCCGCGC
ACATTTCCCCGAAAAGTGCCACCTG
[124 nt withheld, positions 1006-1129]
C
[91 nt withheld, positions 1131-1221]
A
[49 nt withheld, positions 1223-1271]
CCTTTGACGTTGGAGTCCACGTTCTTT
[37 nt withheld, positions 1299-1335]
ACCCTATCTCGGTCTATTCTTTTGATTTATAAGGGATTTTGCCGATTTCGGCCTATTGGTTAAAAAATGA
GCTGATTTAACAAAAATTTAACGCGAATTTTAACAAAATATTAACGCTTACAATTTCCATTCGCCATTCA
GGCTGCGCAACTGTTGGGAAGGGCGATCGGTGCGGGCCTCTTCGCTATTACGCCAGCTGGCGAAAGGGGG
ATGTGCTGCAAGGCGATTAAGTTGGGTAACGCCAGGGTTTTCCCAGTCACGACGTTGTAAAACGACGGCC
AGTGGCGGCCGCTCTAGCCTCGAGGCTAGAACTAGTGGATCTCGAGCCCCAGCTGGTTCTTTCCGCCTCA
GAAGCCATAGAGCCCACCGCATCCCCAGCATGCCTGCTATTGTCTTCCCAATCCTCCCCCTTGCTGTCCT
GCCCCACCCCACCCCCCAGAATAGAATGACACCTACTCAGACAATGCGATGCAATTTCCTCATTTTATTA
GGAAAGGACAGTGGGAGTGGCACCTTCCAGGGTCAAGGAAGGCACGGGGGAGGGGCAAACAACAGATGGC
TGGCAACTAGAAGGCACAGTCGAGGCTGATCAGCGAGCTCTGACTCAGGGCAAGGCGGAGCCGGAGGCGA
TGGCGTGCTCGGTCAGGTGCCACTTCTGGTTCTTGGCGTCGCTGCGGTCCTCGCGGGTCAGCTTGTGCTG
GATGAAGTGCCAGTCGGGCATCTTGCGGGGCACGGACTTGGCCTTGTACACGGTGTCGAACTGGCAGCGC
AAGCGGCCACCGTCCTTCAGCAGCAGGTACATGCTCACGTCGCCCTTCAAGATGCCCTGCTTGGGCACGG
GGATGATCTTCTCGCAGGAGGGCTCCCAGTTGTCGGTCATCTTCTTCATCACGGGGCCGTCGGCGGGGAA
GTTCACGCCGTAGAACTTGGACTCGTGGTACATGCAGTTCTCCTCCACGCTCACGGTGATGTCGGCGTTG
CAGATGCACACGGCGCCGTCCTCGAACAGGAAGGAGCGGTCCCAGGTGTAGCCGGCGGGGCAGGAGTTCT
TGAAGTAGTCGACGATGTCCTGGGGGTACTCGGTGAACACGCGGTTGCCGTACATGAAGGCGGCGGACAA
GATGTCCTCGGCGAAGGGCAAGGGGCCGCCCTCCACCACGCACAGGTTGATGGCCTGCTTGCCCTTGAAG
GGGTAGCCGATGCCCTCGCCGGTGATCACGAACTTGTGGCCGTCCACGCAGCCCTCCATGCGGTACTTCA
TGGTCATCTCCTTGGTCAGGCCGTGCTTGGACTGGGCCATGGTGGCGGCGCGCCGATATCGGCCGGCCGA
ATTCGATCTAGCTTGGGCTGCAGGTCGAGGGACCTAATAACTTCGTATAGCATACATTATACGAAGTTAT
ATTAAGGGTTCCGGATCAGCTTGATGGGGATCCAGACATGATAAGATACATTGATGAGTTTGGACAAACC
ACAACTAGAATGCAGTGAAAAAAATGCTTTATTTGTGAAATTTGTGATGCTATTGCTTTATTTGTAACCA
TTATAAGCTGCAATAAACAAGTTAACAACAACAATTGCATTCATTTTATGTTTCAGGTTCAGGGGGAGGT
GTGGGAGGTTTTTTAAAGCAAGTAAAACCTCTACAAATGTGGTATGGCTGATTATGATCCTCTAGAGTCG
CAGATCCAGACATGATAAGATACATTGATGAGTTTGGACAAACCACAACTAGAATGCAGTGAAAAAAATG
CTTTATTTGTGAAATTTGTGATGCTATTGCTTTATTTGTAACCATTATAAGCTGCAATAAACAAGTTAAC
AACAACAATTGCATTCATTTTATGTTTCAGGTTCAGGGGGAGGTGTGGGAGGTTTTTTAAAGCAAGTAAA
ACCTCTACAAATGTGGTATGGCTGATTATGATCCTCTAGAGTCGCAGATCCTCTAGAGTCGCAGATCTGC
AAGCTTTCATTTATTCATCGCGAATAACTTCGTATAGCATACATTATACGAAGTTATATTTAAATGATTG
GTGGCGGGTCGACCCCCTATAGTGAGTCGTATTATTAATTAAGGATCTGTAGGAAAAAGAAGAAGGCATG
AACATGGTTAGCAGAGGCTCTAGAGCCGCCGGTCACACGCCAGAAGCCGAACCCCGCCCTGCCCCGTCCC
CCCCGAAGGCAGCCGTCCCCCCGCGGACAGCCCCGAGGCTGGAGAGGGAGAAGGGGACGGCGGCGCGGCG
ACGCACGAAGGCCCTCCCCGCCCATTTCCTTCCTGCCGGCGCCGCACCGCTTCGCCCCGCGCCCGCTAGA
GGGGGTGCGGCGGCGCCTCCCAGATTTCGGCTCCGCACAGATTTGGGACAAAGGAAGTCCCTGCGCCCTC
TCGCACGATTACCATAAAAGGCAATGGCTGCGGCTCGCCGCGCCTCGACAGCCGCCGGCGCTCCGGGGGC
CGCCGCGCCCCTCCCCCGAGCCCTCCCCGGCCCGAGGCGGCCCCGCCCCGCCCGGCACCCCCACCTGCCG
CCACCCCCCGCCCGGCACGGCGAGCCCCGCGCCACGCCCCGTACGGAGCCCCGCACCCGAAGCCGGGCCG
TGCTCAGCAACTCGGGGAGGGGGGTGCAGGGGGGGTTGCAGCCCGACCGACGCGCCCACACCCCCTGCTC
ACCCCCCCACGCACACACCCCGCACGCAGCCTTTGTTCCCCTCGCAGCCCCCCCCGCACCGCGGGGCACC
GCCCCCGGCCGCGCTCCCCTCGCGCACACTGCGGAGCGCACAAAGCCCCGCGCCGCGCCCGCAGCGCTCA
CAGCCGCCGGGCAGCGCGGAGCCGCACGCGGCGCTCCCCACGCACACACACACGCACGCACCCCCCGAGC
CGCTCCCCCCGCACAAAGGGCCCTCCCGGAGCCCCTCAAGGCTTTCACGCAGCCACAGAAAAGAAACAAG
CCGTCATTAAACCAAGCGCTAATTACAGCCCGGAGGAGAAGGGCCGTCCCGCCCGCTCACCTGTGGGAGT
AACGCGGTCAGTCAGAGCCGGGGCGGGCGGCGCGAGGCGGCGGCGGAGCGGGGCACGGGGCGAAGGCAGC
GCGCAGCGACTCCCGCCCGCCGCGCGCTTCGCTTTTTATAGGGCCGCCGCCGCCGCCGCCTCGCCATAAA
AGGAAACTTTCGGAGCGCGCCGCTCTGATTGGCTGCCGCCGCACCTCTCCCCCCCCCCCCGCCCCGCCCC
CCCCCCCCCCCCCCCCCCCCCCCCCCCCCCCCCCCCCCCCCCCCCCCCCCCCCCCCGGGGCGCCCCCCCC
CCCCCCCCCGCCCCCATCGCTGCACAAAATAATTAAAAAATAAATAAATACAAAATTGGGGGTGGGGAGG
GGGGGGAGATGGGGAGAGTGAAGCAGAACGTGGGGCTCACCTCGACCATGGTAATAGCGATGACTAATAC
GTAGATGTACTGCCAAGTAGGAAAGTCCCATAAGGTCATGTACTGGGCATAATGCCAGGCGGGCCATTTA
CCGTCATTGACGTCAATAGGGGGCGTACTTGGCATATGATACACTTGATGTACTGCCAAGTGGGCAGTTT
ACCGTAAATACTCCACCCATTGACGTCAATGGAAAGTCCCTATTGGCGTTACTATGGGAACATACGTCAT
TATTGACGTCAATGGGCGGGGGTCGTTGGGCGGTCAGCCAGGCGGGCCATTTACCGTAAGTTATGTAACG
CGGAACTCCATATATGGGCTATGAACTAATGACCCCGTAATTGATTACTATTAATAACTAGTCAATAATC
AATGTCGAATCCGGCGCGCCTCATGGTCATAGCTGTTTCCTGTGTGAAATTGTTATCCGCTCACAATTCC
ACACAACATACGAGCCGGAAGCATAAAGTGTAAAGCCTGGGGTGCCTAATGAGTGAGCTAACTCACATTA
ATTGCGTTGCGCTCACTGCCCGCTTTCCAGTCGGGAAACCTGTCGTGCCAGCTGCATTAATGAATCGGCC
AACGCGCGGGGAGAGGCGGTTTGCGTATTGGGCGCTCTTCCGCTTCCTCGCTCACTGACTCGCTGCGCTC
GGTCGTTCGGCTGCGGCGAGCGGTATCAGCTCACTCAAAGGCGGTAATACGGTTATCCACAGAATCAGGG
GATAACGCAGGAAAGAACATGTGAGCAAAAGGCCAGCAAAAGGCCAGGAACCGTAAAAAGGCCGCGTTGC
TGGCGTTTTTCCATAGGCTCCGCCCCCCTGACGAGCATCACAAAAATCGACGCTCAAGTCAGAGGTGGCG
AAACCCGACAGGACTATAAAGATACCAGGCGTTTCCCCCTGGAAGCTCCCTCGTGCGCTCTCCTGTTCCG
ACCCTGCCGCTTACCGGATACCTGTCCGCCTTTCTCCCTTCGGGAAGCGTGGCGCTTTCTCATAGCTCAC
GCTGTAGGTATCTCAGTTCGGTGTAGGTCGTTCGCTCCAAGCTGGGCTGTGTGCACGAACCCCCCGTTCA
GCCCGACCGCTGCGCCTTATCCGGTAACTATCGTCTTGAGTCCAACCCGGTAAGACACGACTTATCGCCA
CTGGCAGCAGCCACTGGTAACAGGATTAGCAGAGCGAGGTATGTAGGCGGTGCTACAGAGTTCTTGAAGT
GGTGGCCTAACTACGGCTACACTAGAAGAACAGTATTTGGTATCTGCGCTCTGCTGAAGCCAGTTACCTT
CGGAAAAAGAGTTGGTAGCTCTTGATCCGGCAAACAAACCACCGCTGGTAGCGGTGGTTTTTTTGTTTGC
AAGCAGCAGATTACGCGCAGAAAAAAAGGATCTCAAGAAGATCCTTTGATCTTTTCTACGGGGTCTGACG
CTCAGTGGAACGAAAACTCACGTTAAGGGATTTTGGTCATGAGATTATCAAAAAGGATCTTCACCTAGAT
CCTTTTAAATTAAAAATGAAGTTTTAAATCAATCTAAAGTATATATGAGTAAA
Features (pLannotate 1.2.2; 23 found; start..end, strand, type, name):
     14..874     -  CDS            AmpR: β-lactamase; bla; confers resistance to ampicillin, carbenicillin, and related antibiotics
    875..979     -  promoter       AmpR promoter: bla
   1006..1434    +  rep_origin     f1 ori (sequence partly withheld): f1 bacteriophage origin of replication; arrow indicates direction of (+) strand synthesis
   1465..1619    -  CDS            lacZα (fragment): LacZα fragment of β-galactosidase; lacZ fragment
   1665..1686    -  promoter       SV40 promoter (fragment): SV40 enhancer and early promoter
   1690..1914    -  polyA_signal   bGH poly(A) signal: bovine growth hormone polyadenylation signal
   1940..2635    -  CDS            ZsGreen1: Zoanthus green fluorescent protein mammalian codon-optimized
   2702..2735    +  protein_bind   loxP: Cre-mediated recombination occurs in the 8-bp core sequence (GCATACAT). Cre recombinase
   2764..2898    -  polyA_signal   SV40 poly(A) signal: SV40 polyadenylation signal
   2921..3004    -  CDS            large T antigen (fragment): large T antigen from SV40 (simian virus 40)
   3018..3152    -  polyA_signal   SV40 poly(A) signal: SV40 polyadenylation signal
   3175..3258    -  CDS            large T antigen (fragment): large T antigen from SV40 (simian virus 40)
   3319..3352    +  protein_bind   loxP: Cre-mediated recombination occurs in the 8-bp core sequence (GCATACAT). Cre recombinase
   3381..3399    -  promoter       T7 promoter: promoter for bacteriophage T7 RNA polymerase
   3412..4428    -  intron         chimeric intron: chimera between introns from chicken β-actin and rabbit β-globin
   4429..4585    -  promoter       chicken β-actin promoter (fragment): contains a 21-bp deletion relative to the standard chicken β-actin promoter
   4619..4740    -  promoter       chicken β-actin promoter (fragment): contains a 21-bp deletion relative to the standard chicken β-actin promoter
   4742..5121    -  enhancer       CMV enhancer: human cytomegalovirus immediate early enhancer
   5165..5181    -  protein_bind   lac operator: The lac repressor binds to the lac operator to inhibit transcription in E. coli. This inhibition can be relieved by adding lactose or isopropyl-β-D-thiogalactopyranoside (IPTG). lac repressor encoded by lacI
   5189..5219    -  promoter       lac promoter: promoter for the E. coli lac operon
   5234..5255    -  protein_bind   CAP binding site: CAP binding activates transcription in the presence of cAMP. E. coli catabolite activator protein
   5268..5360    -  CDS            lacI (fragment): lac repressor; lacI; The lac repressor binds to the lac operator to inhibit transcription in E. coli. This inhibition can be relieved by adding lactose or isopropyl-β-D-thiogalactopyranoside (IPTG).
   5543..6131    -  rep_origin     ori: high-copy-number ColE1/pMB1/pBR322/pUC origin of replication
