>Addgene plasmid #51269 | pCAG-loxPSTOPloxP-ZsGreen Sequencing Result | analyzer sequence | sequence record 483038
TTTACACTTTATGCTTCCGGCTCGTATGTTGTGTGGAATTGTGAGCGGATAACAATTTCACACAGGAAAC
AGCTATGACCATGAGGCGCGCCGGATTCGACATTGATTATTGACTAGTTATTAATAGTAATCAATTACGG
GGTCATTAGTTCATAGCCCATATATGGAGTTCCGCGTTACATAACTTACGGTAAATGGCCCGCCTGGCTG
ACCGCCCAACGACCCCCGCCCATTGACGTCAATAATGACGTATGTTCCCATAGTAACGCCAATAGGGACT
TTCCATTGACGTCAATGGGTGGAGTATTTACGGTAAACTGCCCACTTGGCAGTACATCAAGTGTATCATA
TGCCAAGTACGCCCCCTATTGACGTCAATGACGGTAAATGGCCCGCCTGGCATTATGCCCAGTACATGAC
CTTATGGGACTTTCCTACTTGGCAGTACATCTACGTATTAGTCATCGCTATTACCATGGTCGAGGTGAGC
CCCACGTTCTGCTTCACTCTCCCCATCTCCCCCCCCTCCCCACCCCCAATTTTGTATTTATTTATTTTTT
AATTATTTTGTGCAGCGATGGGGGCGGGGGGGGGGGGGGGGCGCGCGCCGGGGGGGGGGGGGGGGGGGGG
GGGGGGGGGGGGGGSGRGGSGGRGRGGTGCGGCGGCAGCCAATCAGAGCGGCGCGCTCCGAAAGTTTCCT
TTTATGGCGAGGCGGCGGCGGCGGCGGCCCTATAAAAAGCGAAGCGCGCGGCGGGCGGGAGTCGCTGCGC
GCTGCCTTCGCCCCGTGCCCCGCTCCGCCGCCGCCTCGCGCCGCCCGCCCCGGCTCTGACTGACCGCGTT
ACTCCCACAGGTGAGCGGGCGGGACGGCCCTTCTCCTCCGGGCTGTAATTAGCGCTTGGTTTAATGACGG
CTTGTTTCTTTTCTGTGGCTGCGTGAAAGCCTTGAGGGGCTCCGGGAGGGCCCTTTGTGCGGGGGGAGCG
GCTCGGGGGGTGCGTGCGTGTGTGTGTGCGTGGGGAGCGCCGCGTGCGGCTCCGCGCTGCCCGGCGGCTG
TGAGCGCTGCGGGCGCGGCGCGGGGCTTTGTGCGCTCCGCAGTGTGCGCGAGGGGAGCGCGGCCGGGGGC
GGTGCCCCGCGGTGCGGGGGGGGCTGCGAGGGGAACAAAGGCTGCGTGCGGGGTGTGTGCGTGGGGGGGT
GAGCAGGGGGTGTGGGCGCGTCGGTCGGGCTGCAACCCCCCCTGCACCCCCCTCCCCGAGTTGCTGAGCA
CGGCCCGGCTTCGGGTGCGGGGCTCCGTACGGGGCGTGGCGCGGGGCTCGCCGTGCCGGGCGGGGGGTGG
CGGCAGGTGGGGGTGCCGGGCGGGGCGGGGCCGCCTCGGGCCGGGGRGGGCTCGGGGGRGGGGCGCGGCG
GCCCCCGGAGCGCCGGCGGCTGTCGAGGCGCGGCGAGCCGCAGCCATTGCCTTTTATGGTAATCGTGCGA
GAGGGCGCAGGGACTTCCTTTGTCCCAAATCTGTGCGGAGCCGAAATCTGGGAGGCGCCGCCGCACCCCC
TCTAGCGGGCGCGGGGCGAAGCGGTGCGGCGCCGGCAGGAAGGAAATGGGCGGGGAGGGCCTTCGTGCGT
CGCCGCGCCGCCGTCCCCTTCTCCCTCTCCAGCCTCGGGGCTGTCCGCGGGGGGACGGCTGCCTTCGGGG
GGGACGGGGCAGGGCGGGGTTCGGCTTCTGGCGTGTGACCGGCGGCTCTAGAGCCTCTGCTAACCATGTT
CATGCCTTCTTCTTTTTCCTACAGATCCTTAATTAATAATACGACTCACTATAGGGGGTCGACCCGCCAC
CAATCATTTAAATATAACTTCGTATAATGTATGCTATACGAAGTTATTCGCGATGAATAAATGAAAGCTT
GCAGATCTGCGACTCTAGAGGATCTGCGACTCTAGAGGATCATAATCAGCCATACCACATTTGTAGAGGT
TTTACTTGCTTTAAAAAACCTCCCACACCTCCCCCTGAACCTGAAACATAAAATGAATGCAATTGTTGTT
GTTAACTTGTTTATTGCAGCTTATAATGGTTACAAATAAAGCAATAGCATCACAAATTTCACAAATAAAG
CATTTTTTTCACTGCATTCTAGTTGTGGTTTGTCCAAACTCATCAATGTATCTTATCATGTCTGGATCTG
CGACTCTAGAGGATCATAATCAGCCATACCACATTTGTAGAGGTTTTACTTGCTTTAAAAAACCTCCCAC
ACCTCCCCCTGAACCTGAAACATAAAATGAATGCAATTGTTGTTGTTAACTTGTTTATTGCAGCTTATAA
TGGTTACAAATAAAGCAATAGCATCACAAATTTCACAAATAAAGCATTTTTTTCACTGCATTCTAGTTGT
GGTTTGTCCAAACTCATCAATGTATCTTATCATGTCTGGATCTGCGACTCTAGAGGATCATAATCAGCCA
TACCACATTTGTAGAGGTTTTACTTGCTTTAAAAAACCTCCCACACCTCCCCCTGAACCTGAAACATAAA
ATGAATGCAATTGTTGTTGTTAACTTGTTTATTGCAGCTTATAATGGTTACAAATAAAGCAATAGCATCA
CAAATTTCACAAATAAAGCATTTTTTTCACTGCATTCTAGTTGTGGTTTGTCCAAACTCATCAATGTATC
TTATCATGTCTGGATCCCCATCAAGCTGATCCGGAACCCTTAATATAACTTCGTATAATGTATGCTATAC
GAAGTTATTAGGTCCCTCGACCTGCAGCCCAAGCTAGATCGAATTCGGCCGGCCGATATCGGCGCGCCGC
CACCATGGCCCAGTCCAAGCACGGCCTGACCAAGGAGATGACCATGAAGTACCGCATGGAGGGCTGCGTG
GACGGCCACAAGTTCGTGATCACCGGCGAGGGCATCGGCTACCCCTTCAAGGGCAAGCAGGCCATCAACC
TGTGCGTGGTGGAGGGCGGCCCCTTGCCCTTCGCCGAGGACATCTTGTCCGCCGCCTTCATGTACGGCAA
CCGCGTGTTCACCGAGTACCCCCAGGACATCGTCGACTACTTCAAGAACTCCTGCCCCGCCGGCTACACC
TGGGACCGCTCCTTCCTGTTCGAGGACGGCGCCGTGTGCATCTGCAACGCCGACATCACCGTGAGCGTGG
AGGAGAACTGCATGTACCACGAGTCCAAGTTCTACGGCGTGAACTTCCCCGCCGACGGCCCCGTGATGAA
GAAGATGACCGACAACTGGGAGCCCTCCTGCGAGAAGATCATCCCCGTGCCCAAGCAGGGCATCTTGAAG
GGCGACGTGAGCATGTACCTGCTGCTGAAGGACGGTGGCCGCTTGCGCTGCCAGTTCGACACCGTGTACA
AGGCCAAGTCCGTGCCCCGCAAGATGCCCGACTGGCACTTCATCCAGCACAAGCTGACCCGCGAGGACCG
CAGCGACGCCAAGAACCAGAAGTGGCACCTGACCGAGCACGCCATCGCCTCCGGCTCCGCCTTGCCCTGA
GTCAGAGCTCGCTGATCAGCCTCGACTGTGCCTTCTAGTTGCCAGCCATCTGTTGTTTGCCCCTCCCCCG
TGCCTTCCTTGACCCTGGAAGGTGCCACTCCCACTGTCCTTTCCTAATAAAATGAGGAAATTGCATCGCA
TTGTCTGAGTAGGTGTCATTCTATTCTGGGGGGTGGGGTGGGGCAGGACAGCAAGGGGGAGGATTGGGAA
GACAATAGCAGGCATGCTGGGGATGCGGTGGGCTCTATGGCTTCTGAGGCGGAAAGAACCAGCTGGGGCT
CGAGATCCACTAGTTCTAGCCTCGAGGCTAGAGCGGCCGCCACTGGCCGTCGTTTTACAACGTCGTGACT
GGGAAAACCCTGGCGTTACCCAACTTAATCGCCTTGCAGCACATCCCCCTTTCGCCAGCTGGCGTAATAG
CGAAGAGGCCCGCACCGATCGCCCTTCCCAACAGTTGCGCAGCCTGAATGGCGAATGGAAATTGTAAGCG
TTAATATTTTGTTAAAATTCGCGTTAAATTTTTGTTAAATCAGCTCATTTTTTAACCAATAGGCCGAAAT
CGGCAAAATCCCTTATAAATCAAAAGAATAGACCGAGATAGGGT
[37 nt withheld, positions 4105-4141]
AAAGAACGTGGACTCCAACGTCAAAGG
[49 nt withheld, positions 4169-4217]
T
[91 nt withheld, positions 4219-4309]
G
[124 nt withheld, positions 4311-4434]
CAGGTGGCACTTTTCGGGGAAATGTGCGCGGAACCCCTATTTGTTTATTTTTCTAAATACATTCAAATAT
GTATCCGCTCATGAGACAATAACCCTGATAAATGCTTCAATAATATTGAAAAAGGAAGAGTATGAGTATT
CAACATTTCCGTGTCGCCCTTATTCCCTTTTTTGCGGCATTTTGCCTTCCTGTTTTTGCTCACCCAGAAA
CGCTGGTGAAAGTAAAAGATGCTGAAGATCAGTTGGGTGCACGAGTGGGTTACATCGAACTGGATCTCAA
CAGCGGTAAGATCCTTGAGAGTTTTCGCCCCGAAGAACGTTTTCCAATGATGAGCACTTTTAAAGTTCTG
CTATGTGGCGCGGTATTATCCCGTATTGACGCCGGGCAAGAGCAACTCGGTCGCCGCATACACTATTCTC
AGAATGACTTGGTTGAGTACTCACCAGTCACAGAAAAGCATCTTACGGATGGCATGACAGTAAGAGAATT
ATGCAGTGCTGCCATAACCATGAGTGATAACACTGCGGCCAACTTACTTCTGACAACGATCGGAGGACCG
AAGGAGCTAACCGCTTTTTTGCACAACATGGGGGATCATGTAACTCGCCTTGATCGTTGGGAACCGGAGC
TGAATGAAGCCATACCAAACGACGAGCGTGACACCACGATGCCTGTAGCAATGGCAACAACGTTGCGCAA
ACTATTAACTGGCGAACTACTTACTCTAGCTTCCCGGCAACAATTAATAGACTGGATGGAGGCGGATAAA
GTTGCAGGACCACTTCTGCGCTCGGCCCTTCCGGCTGGCTGGTTTATTGCTGATAAATCTGGAGCCGGTG
AGCGTGGGTCTCGCGGTATCATTGCAGCACTGGGGCCAGATGGTAAGCCCTCCCGTATCGTAGTTATCTA
CACGACGGGGAGTCAGGCAACTATGGATGAACGAAATAGACAGATCGCTGAGATAGGTGCCTCACTGATT
AAGCATTGGTAACTGTCAGACCAAGTTTACTCATATATACTTTAGATTGATTTAAAACTTCATTTTTAAT
TTAAAAGGATCTAGGTGAAGATCCTTTTTGATAATCTCATGACCAAAATCCCTTAACGTGAGTTTTCGTT
CCACTGAGCGTCAGACCCCGTAGAAAAGATCAAAGGATCTTCTTGAGATCCTTTTTTTCTGCGCGTAATC
TGCTGCTTGCAAACAAAAAAACCACCGCTACCAGCGGTGGTTTGTTTGCCGGATCAAGAGCTACCAACTC
TTTTTCCGAAGGTAACTGGCTTCAGCAGAGCGCAGATACCAAATACTGTTCTTCTAGTGTAGCCGTAGTT
AGGCCACCACTTCAAGAACTCTGTAGCACCGCCTACATACCTCGCTCTGCTAATCCTGTTACCAGTGGCT
GCTGCCAGTGGCGATAAGTCGTGTCTTACCGGGTTGGACTCAAGACGATAGTTACCGGATAAGGCGCAGC
GGTCGGGCTGAACGGGGGGTTCGTGCACACAGCCCAGCTTGGAGCGAACGACCTACACCGAACTGAGATA
CCTACAGCGTGAGCTATGAGAAAGCGCCACGCTTCCCGAAGGGAGAAAGGCGGACAGGTATCCGGTAAGC
GGCAGGGTCGGAACAGGAGAGCGCACGAGGGAGCTTCCAGGGGGAAACGCCTGGTATCTTTATAGTCCTG
TCGGGTTTCGCCACCTCTGACTTGAGCGTCGATTTTTGTGATGCTCGTCAGGGGGGCGGAGCCTATGGAA
AAACGCCAGCAACGCGGCCTTTTTACGGTTCCTGGCCTTTTGCTGGCCTTTTGCTCACATGTTCTTTCCT
GCGTTATCCCCTGATTCTGTGGATAACCGTATTACCGCCTTTGAGTGAGCTGATACCGCTCGCCGCAGCC
GAACGACCGAGCGCAGCGAGTCAGTGAGCGAGGAAGCGGAAGAGCGCCCAATACGCAAACCGCCTCTCCC
CGCGCGTTGGCCGATTCATTAATGCAGCTGGCACGACAGGTTTCCCGACTGGAAAGCGGGCAGTGAGCGC
AACGCAATTAATGTGAGTTAGCTCACTCATTAGGCACCCCAGGC
Features (pLannotate 1.2.2; 24 found; start..end, strand, type, name):
      1..31      +  promoter       lac promoter: promoter for the E. coli lac operon
     39..55      +  protein_bind   lac operator: The lac repressor binds to the lac operator to inhibit transcription in E. coli. This inhibition can be relieved by adding lactose or isopropyl-β-D-thiogalactopyranoside (IPTG). lac repressor encoded by lacI
     99..478     +  enhancer       CMV enhancer: human cytomegalovirus immediate early enhancer
    480..757     +  promoter       chicken β-actin promoter: No description available
    758..1774    +  intron         chimeric intron: chimera between introns from chicken β-actin and rabbit β-globin
   1787..1805    +  promoter       T7 promoter: promoter for bacteriophage T7 RNA polymerase
   1834..1867    -  protein_bind   loxP: Cre-mediated recombination occurs in the 8-bp core sequence (GCATACAT). Cre recombinase
   1928..2011    +  CDS            large T antigen (fragment): large T antigen from SV40 (simian virus 40)
   2034..2168    +  polyA_signal   SV40 poly(A) signal: SV40 polyadenylation signal
   2182..2265    +  CDS            large T antigen (fragment): large T antigen from SV40 (simian virus 40)
   2288..2422    +  polyA_signal   SV40 poly(A) signal: SV40 polyadenylation signal
   2436..2519    +  CDS            large T antigen (fragment): large T antigen from SV40 (simian virus 40)
   2542..2676    +  polyA_signal   SV40 poly(A) signal: SV40 polyadenylation signal
   2705..2738    -  protein_bind   loxP: Cre-mediated recombination occurs in the 8-bp core sequence (GCATACAT). Cre recombinase
   2805..3500    +  CDS            ZsGreen1: Zoanthus green fluorescent protein mammalian codon-optimized
   3526..3750    +  polyA_signal   bGH poly(A) signal: bovine growth hormone polyadenylation signal
   3754..3775    +  promoter       SV40 promoter (fragment): SV40 enhancer and early promoter
   3821..3975    +  CDS            lacZα (fragment): LacZα fragment of β-galactosidase; lacZ fragment
   4006..4434    -  rep_origin     f1 ori (sequence partly withheld): f1 bacteriophage origin of replication; arrow indicates direction of (+) strand synthesis
   4461..4565    +  promoter       AmpR promoter: bla
   4566..5426    +  CDS            AmpR: β-lactamase; bla; confers resistance to ampicillin, carbenicillin, and related antibiotics
   5597..6185    +  rep_origin     ori: high-copy-number ColE1/pMB1/pBR322/pUC origin of replication
   6368..6460    +  CDS            lacI (fragment): lac repressor; lacI; The lac repressor binds to the lac operator to inhibit transcription in E. coli. This inhibition can be relieved by adding lactose or isopropyl-β-D-thiogalactopyranoside (IPTG).
   6473..6494    +  protein_bind   CAP binding site: CAP binding activates transcription in the presence of cAMP. E. coli catabolite activator protein
