[The description below was written by a language model from this plasmid's Addgene catalogue record and pLannotate feature annotations shown in this document.]
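Description:
pCAG-loxPSTOPloxP-ZsGreen is a mammalian expression plasmid built on the pDIRECT backbone that serves as a Cre-responsive fluorescent reporter. It is propagated in E. coli through a high-copy ColE1/pUC-type origin and selected with ampicillin via the β-lactamase gene. The backbone also carries an f1 phage origin and remnants of the lac region (lac promoter and operator, CAP site, lacZα and lacI fragments) that play no part in reporter function. No mammalian selection marker is annotated.

The payload is a single transcription unit driven by the CAG promoter, annotated as the CMV immediate-early enhancer, the chicken β-actin promoter and a chimeric β-actin/β-globin intron, which together give strong, broadly active expression. Downstream, after a short T7 promoter, lies a STOP cassette bounded by two loxP sites in the same orientation. The cassette consists of tandem SV40 polyadenylation signals, each accompanied by a small large T antigen fragment, which terminate transcription before it reaches the reporter. Mammalian codon-optimized ZsGreen1 follows the second loxP site and is terminated by a bGH polyadenylation signal. Cre excises the floxed STOP cassette, leaving one loxP site and placing ZsGreen directly under CAG control, so green fluorescence marks cells that have experienced recombinase activity.

The two sequence records differ. The 6,508 nt long-read assembly shows three SV40 poly(A) repeats and an intact β-actin promoter, whereas the 6,288 nt record shows two repeats and a split promoter annotation. The record does not explain this difference, though it falls within a tandemly repeated region. The associated work concerns binary recombinase systems for conditional mutagenesis, consistent with use of the plasmid to assay Cre activity.
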