Addgene plasmid #51269: pCAG-loxPSTOPloxP-ZsGreen
Purpose: Cre-responsive fluorescent reporter plasmid containing a STOP-cassette flanked by loxP sites followed by ZsGreen
Depositing lab: Pawel Pelczar. Depositing organization: University of Zurich. Publication: Binary recombinase systems for high-resolution conditional mutagenesis. Hermann M, Stillhard P, Wildner H, Seruggia D, Kapp V, Sanchez-Iranzo H, Mercader N, Montoliu L, Zeilhofer HU, Pelczar P. Nucleic Acids Res. 2014 Jan 9. 10.1093/nar/gkt1361 PubMed 24413561.
Backbone
  Vector backbone: pDIRECT
  Backbone manufacturer: CLONTECH
  Backbone size w/o insert (bp): 4814
  Vector type: Mammalian Expression
Growth in bacteria
  Bacterial resistance: Ampicillin, 100 μg/mL
  Growth temperature: 30°C
  Growth strain: Stbl2
  Copy number: High Copy
Gene/Insert
  Gene/Insert name: loxP-STOP-loxP-ZsGreen
  Promoter: CAG
  Cloning method: Restriction Enzyme; 5′ cloning site Esp3I (destroyed during cloning); 3′ cloning site Esp3I (destroyed during cloning)
  Sequencing primers: 5′ CATGCCTTCTTCTTTTTCCTAC; 3′ GGAAAGGACAGTGGGAGTGGC
Terms and licenses: Academic/Nonprofit Terms; Industry Terms: Not Available to Industry
How to cite: pCAG-loxPSTOPloxP-ZsGreen was a gift from Pawel Pelczar (Addgene plasmid # 51269 ; http://n2t.net/addgene:51269 ; RRID:Addgene_51269)
