>Addgene plasmid #51269 | pCAG-loxPSTOPloxP-ZsGreen | addgene partial sequence | sequence record 98509 | BGH-rev 5'-TAGAAGGCACAGTCGAGG-3'
CCGGAGGCGATGGCGTGCTCGGTCAGGTGCCACTTCTGGTTCTTGGCGTCGCTGCGGTCCTCGCGGGTCA
GCTTGTGCTGGATGAAGTGCCAGTCGGGCATCTTGCGGGGCACGGACTTGGCCTTGTACACGGTGTCGAA
CTGGCAGCGCAAGCGGCCACCGTCCTTCAGCAGCAGGTACATGCTCACGTCGCCCTTCAAGATGCCCTGC
TTGGGCACGGGGATGATCTTCTCGCAGGAGGGCTCCCAGTTGTCGGTCATCTTCTTCATCACGGGGCCGT
CGGCGGGGAAGTTCACGCCGTAGAACTTGGACTCGTGGTACATGCAGTTCTCCTCCACGCTCACGGTGAT
GTCGGCGTTGCAGATGCACACGGCGCCGTCCTCGAACAGGAAGGAGCGGTCCCAGGTGTAGCCGGCGGGG
CAGGAGTTCTTGAAGTAGTCGACGATGTCCTGGGGGTACTCGGTGAACACGCGGTTGCCGTACATGAAGG
CGGCGGACAAGATGTCCTCGGCGAAGGGCAAGGGGCCGCCCTCCACCACGCACAGGTTGATGGCCTGCTT
GCCCTTGAAGGGGTAGCCGATGCCCTCGCCGGTGATCACGAACTTGTGGCCGTCCACGCAGCCCTCCATG
CGGTACTTCATGGTCATCTCCTTGGTCAGGCCGTGCTTGGACTGGGCCATGGTGGCGGCGCGCC
