>Addgene plasmid #51269 | pCAG-loxPSTOPloxP-ZsGreen | addgene partial sequence | sequence record 160422 | pCAGGS5 5'-ggttcggcttctggcgtgtgacc-3'
GTTCATGCCTTCTTCTTTTTCCTACAGATCCTTAATTAATAATACGACTCACTATAGGGGGTCGACCCGC
CACCAATCATTTAAATATAACTTCGTATAATGTATGCTATACGAAGTTATTCGCGATGAATAAATGAAAG
CTTGCAGATCTGCGACTCTAGAGGATCTGCGACTCTAGAGGATCATAATCAGCCATACCACATTTGTAGA
GGTTTTACTTGCTTTAAAAAACCTCCCACACCTCCCCCTGAACCTGAAACATAAAATGAATGCAATTGTT
GTTGTTAACTTGTTTATTGCAGCTTATAATGGTTACAAATAAAGCAATAGCATCACAAATTTCACAAATA
AAGCATTTTTTTCACTGCATTCTAGTTGTGGTTTGTCCAAACTCATCAATGTATCTTATCATGTCTGGAT
CTGCGACTCTAGAGGATCATAATCAGCCATACCACATTTGTAGAGGTTTTACTTGCTTTAAAAAACCTCC
CACACCTCCCCCTGAACCTGAAACATAAAATGAATGCAATTGTTGTTGTTAACTTGTTTATTGCAGCTTA
TAATGGTTACAAATAAAGCAATAGCATCACAAATTTCACAAATAAAGCATTTTTTTCACTGCATTCTAGT
TGTGGTTTGTCCAAACTCATCAATGTATCTTATCATGTCTGGATCTGCGACTCTAGAGGATCATAATCAG
CCATACCACATTTGTAGAGGTTTTACTTGCTTTAAAAAACCTCCCACACCTCCCCCTGAACCTGAAACAT
AAAATGAATGCAATTGTTGTTGTTAACTTGTTTATTGCAGCTTATAATGGTTAC
